Addgene plasmid #213840: pReporter_ZF1_mNeonGreen
Purpose: Facilitates genomic integration of the reporter with upstream binding sites for ZF-1
Depositing lab: James Collins. Depositing organization: Massachusetts Institute of Technology. Publication: A high-throughput synthetic biology approach for studying combinatorial chromatin-based transcriptional regulation. Alcantar MA, English MA, Valeri JA, Collins JJ. Mol Cell. 2024 Jun 20;84(12):2382-2396.e9. doi: 10.1016/j.molcel.2024.05.025. PubMed 38906116.
Backbone
  Vector backbone: pLEU
  Vector type: Yeast Expression
  Selectable markers: LEU2
Growth in bacteria
  Bacterial resistance: Spectinomycin, 50 μg/mL
  Growth temperature: 37°C
  Growth strain: NEB Stable
  Copy number: High Copy
Gene/Insert
  Gene/Insert name: mNeonGreen
  Species: Synthetic
  Cloning method: Restriction Enzyme; 5′ cloning site Unknown (unknown if destroyed); 3′ cloning site Unknown (unknown if destroyed)
Terms and licenses: Academic/Nonprofit Terms; Industry Terms: Not Available to Industry
Depositor comments: Contains a minimal CYC1 promoter driving expression of mNeonGreen. Binding sites for ZF-1 (ZF 43-8) are upstream of the promoter. Cut with NotI prior to transformation into yeast to facilitate genomic insertion. ** This plasmid is prone to recombination due to ZF binding site repeats.**
How to cite: pReporter_ZF1_mNeonGreen was a gift from James Collins (Addgene plasmid # 213840 ; http://n2t.net/addgene:213840 ; RRID:Addgene_213840)
