[The description below was written by a language model from this plasmid's Addgene catalogue record and pLannotate feature annotations shown in this document.]
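Description:
pReporter_ZF1_mNeonGreen is a yeast integrating reporter plasmid built on the pLEU backbone, designed to place a zinc-finger-responsive fluorescent reporter into the Saccharomyces cerevisiae genome. In bacteria it is maintained at high copy from a ColE1/pUC-type origin and selected with spectinomycin through the aadA gene, which sits downstream of fragments of a class 1 integron Pc promoter and a gentamicin acetyltransferase remnant. No yeast replication origin is annotated, which fits its integrative design. Yeast transformants are selected through the LEU2 marker, present with its own promoter. According to the depositor, the plasmid is linearised with NotI before transformation to promote genomic insertion. The short yeast genomic segments detected in the feature table (a predicted ORF at one end and an NFS1 fragment, a gene neighbouring LEU2, at the other) probably belong to flanking homology or sequence carried along with the marker, although the record does not explicitly name the integration locus.

The payload is an mNeonGreen coding sequence, encoding a bright, rapidly maturing monomeric green/yellow fluorescent protein, driven by a minimal CYC1 promoter. Repeated binding sites for the synthetic zinc finger ZF-1 (ZF 43-8) lie upstream of this promoter. Neither the promoter nor the binding sites were picked up by the automated annotation, so they are known only from the depositor comments, and the terminator is not stated. Because the minimal promoter is expected to give little expression by itself, fluorescence reports the activity of regulators recruited to the sites through ZF-1 fusions. This suits the associated work on combinatorial chromatin-based transcriptional regulation. The depositor warns that the repeated binding sites make the plasmid prone to recombination.
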