Features (pLannotate 1.2.2; 10 found; start..end, strand, type, name):
     56..430     +  CDS            YC021_YEAST: Protein predicted: Swiss-Prot protein existence level 4. From Saccharomyces cerevisiae (strain ATCC 204508 / S288c) (Baker's yeast).
   1018..1725    +  CDS            mNeonGreen: mNeonGreen is a basic (constitutively fluorescent) green/yellow fluorescent protein published in 2013, derived from Branchiostoma lanceolatum. It is reported to be a very rapidly-maturing monomer with moderate acid sensitivity.
   2186..2263    +  CDS            YO192_YEAST (fragment): Experimental evidence at protein level: Swiss-Prot protein existence level 1. From Saccharomyces cerevisiae (strain ATCC 204508 / S288c) (Baker's yeast).
   2403..2810    +  promoter       LEU2 promoter: S. cerevisiae LEU2
   2811..3902    +  CDS            LEU2: LEU3_YEAST - Experimental evidence at protein level: Swiss-Prot protein existence level 1. Catalyzes the oxidation of 3-carboxy-2-hydroxy-4- methylpentanoate (3-isopropylmalate) to 3-carboxy-4-methyl-2- oxopentanoate. The product decarboxylates to 4-methyl-2 oxopentanoate. From Saccharomyces cerevisiae (strain ATCC 204508 / S288c) (Baker's yeast).
   4403..4594    -  CDS            NFS1 (fragment): NFS1_YEAST - Also known as SPL1 From Saccharomyces cerevisiae (strain ATCC 204508 / S288c) (Baker's yeast).
   4609..5397    -  CDS            aadA: S3AD_ECOLX - Experimental evidence at protein level: Swiss-Prot protein existence level 1. Mediates bacterial resistance to the antibiotics streptomycin and spectinomycin. From Escherichia coli.
   5404..5460    -  CDS            GmR (fragment): gentamycin acetyltransferase; aacC1; confers resistance to gentamycin
   5636..5659    -  promoter       Pc promoter (fragment): intI1 (promoter lies within the coding sequence); class 1 integron promoter
   5827..6415    +  rep_origin     ori: high-copy-number ColE1/pMB1/pBR322/pUC origin of replication
>Addgene plasmid #213840 | pReporter_ZF1_mNeonGreen | addgene full sequence | sequence record 422171 | Addgene NGS Result
CAATACCCAGAAGAACAGTAAAATAAAGCAAGGTACGTGAAATTAATATTTTTAAATGGTTCTAACCGAT
GCCGAAGAACTGCGCAGTCCGGTTATAACGTCTGACATGTCCTTTTTTGATTTGGAATCCAACCACTCAA
GTGACTCTGTTCATTTACTTTGCGAAAAATATACCCACAAATTGCCCATCGAAAGTGAATCGCAAACCAC
CTTCAGACTGGCACCGACAAAGCAAAGATTATACAGACAGAGTACTTTATACGTACCGTTAAGTCTCAAG
CAAAGGGTTTTCTTATTTACTGAACGGGTAAAGAGTATCTGGGCCGGCTTGCCAAGATGCAAACCGAATA
AGTATTTCAAAGTTGCATTTGCCTTAGCCGTCCTGACACCATTGGCTATTTGGATATTTTATATTGACTT
TCGTGTACATTGATCACATCGACTGTTCTATTGGCAAATGAACCACGGGCATTGACTATTTTTCAGGTTA
CTACTATATATTATCATCACGGGCAAGGATTGTACCCTGAATTCGCATCTAGACTGATGAGACGTGGTAG
AGCCACAAACAGCCGGTACAAGCAACGATCTCCAGGACCATCTGAATCATGCGCGGATGACACGAACTCA
CGACGGCGATCACAGACATTAACCCACAGTACAGACACTGCGACAACGTGGCAATTCGTCGCAATACAAC
GGAATTCAGAGTGAGGACTTGAGAGTGAGGACTGGAGAGTGAGGACTCGAGAGTGAGGACGGATCCCAGA
TCCGCCAGGCGTGTATATATAGCGTGGATGGCCAGGCAACTTTAGTGCTGACACATACAGGCATATATAT
ATGTGTGCGACGACACATGATCATATGGCATGCATGTGCTCTGTATGTATATAAAACTCTTGTTTTCTTC
TTTTCTCTAAATATTCTTTCCTTATACATTAGGACCTTTGCAGCATAAATTACTATACTTCTATAGACAC
ACAAACACAAATACACACACTAATCTAGATATTAAATATGGTTTCAAAGGGTGAAGAGGATAACATGGCA
AGTTTGCCGGCCACACATGAACTTCACATTTTCGGGAGCATAAATGGCGTTGATTTTGACATGGTCGGTC
AGGGGACTGGGAACCCCAACGACGGATACGAAGAACTCAACTTGAAATCTACCAAAGGTGATCTCCAATT
TTCACCGTGGATTCTTGTTCCGCACATTGGGTATGGATTTCATCAGTATTTGCCATACCCTGATGGCATG
TCACCCTTCCAGGCCGCTATGGTCGATGGTAGCGGCTACCAGGTACACCGCACAATGCAGTTTGAAGACG
GTGCATCACTGACCGTGAACTACCGATATACCTATGAGGGTTCCCATATTAAAGGAGAAGCTCAAGTAAA
GGGAACGGGATTCCCGGCCGATGGTCCCGTGATGACTAACTCCTTGACAGCAGCAGACTGGTGTCGCTCT
AAGAAGACTTATCCCAACGATAAAACCATTATAAGTACATTTAAATGGAGTTATACAACGGGCAACGGTA
AGAGGTACAGAAGCACGGCACGGACCACTTACACCTTCGCTAAGCCGATGGCCGCAAACTACTTGAAGAA
CCAACCGATGTACGTATTCCGAAAGACGGAACTGAAACATAGCAAAACTGAACTGAATTTCAAGGAGTGG
CAGAAAGCGTTTACTGATGTCATGGGTATGGACGAGCTGTATAAGGGATCCTAACTCGAGATAAAGCAAT
CTTGATGAGGATAATGATTTTTTTTTGAATATACATAAATACTACCGTTTTTCTGCTAGATTTTGTGATG
ACGTAAATAAGTACATATTACTTTTTAAGCCAAGACAAGATTAAGCATTAACTTTACCCTTTTCTTTCTA
AGTTTCAATATTAGTTATCACTGTTTAAAAGTTATGGCGAGAACGTCGGCGGTTAAAATATATTACCCTG
AACGGCTGGAAATCTGCTCGTCAGTGGTGCTCACACTGACGAATCATGTACAGATCATACCGATGACTGC
CTGGCGACTCACAACTAAGCAAGACAGCCGGAACCAGCGCCGGCGAACACCACTGCATATATGGCATATC
ACAACAGTCCACGTCTCAAGCAGTTACAGAGATGTTACGAACCACTAGTGCACTGCAGTACATCGAGGAG
AACTTCTAGTATATCTACATACCTAATATTATTGCCTTATTAAAAATGGAATCCCAACAATTACATCAAA
ATCCACATTCTCTTCAAAATCAATTGTCCTGTACTTCCTTGTTCATGTGTGTTCAAAAACGTTATATTTA
TAGGATAATTATACTCTATTTCTCAACAAGTAATTGGTTGTTTGGCCGAGCGGTCTAAGGCGCCTGATTC
AAGAAATATCTTGACCGCAGTTAACTGTGGGAATACTCAGGTATCGTAAGATGCAAGAGTTCGAATCTCT
TAGCAACCATTATTTTTTTCCTCAACATAACGAGAACACACAGGGGCGCTATCGCACAGAATCAAATTCG
ATGACTGGAAATTTTTTGTTAATTTCAGAGGTCGCCTGACGCATATACCTTTTTCAACTGAAAAATTGGG
AGAAAAAGGAAAGGTGAGAGCGCCGGAACCGGCTTTTCATATAGAATAGAGAAGCGTTCATGACTAAATG
CTTGCATCACAATACTTGAAGTTGACAATATTATTTAAGGACCTATTGTTTTTTCCAATAGGTGGTTAGC
AATCGTCTTACTTTCTAACTTTTCTTACCTTTTACATTTCAGCAATATATATATATATATTTCAAGGATA
TACCATTCTAATGTCTGCCCCTAAGAAGATCGTCGTTTTGCCAGGTGACCACGTTGGTCAAGAAATCACA
GCCGAAGCCATTAAGGTTCTTAAAGCTATTTCTGATGTTCGTTCCAATGTCAAGTTCGATTTCGAAAATC
ATTTAATTGGTGGTGCTGCTATCGATGCTACAGGTGTTCCACTTCCAGATGAGGCGCTGGAAGCCTCCAA
GAAGGCTGATGCCGTTTTGTTAGGTGCTGTGGGTGGTCCTAAATGGGGAACCGGTAGTGTTAGACCTGAA
CAAGGTTTACTAAAAATCCGTAAAGAACTTCAATTGTACGCCAACTTAAGACCATGTAACTTTGCATCCG
ACTCTCTTTTAGACTTATCTCCAATCAAGCCACAATTTGCTAAAGGTACTGACTTCGTTGTTGTCAGAGA
ATTAGTGGGAGGTATTTACTTTGGTAAGAGAAAGGAGGACGATGGTGATGGTGTCGCTTGGGATAGTGAA
CAATACACCGTTCCAGAAGTGCAAAGAATCACAAGAATGGCCGCTTTCATGGCCCTACAACATGAGCCAC
CATTGCCTATTTGGTCCTTGGATAAAGCTAATGTTTTGGCCTCTTCAAGATTATGGAGAAAAACTGTGGA
GGAAACCATCAAGAACGAATTTCCTACATTGAAGGTTCAACATCAATTGATTGATTCTGCCGCCATGATC
CTAGTTAAGAACCCAACCCACCTAAATGGTATTATAATCACCAGCAACATGTTTGGTGATATCATCTCCG
ATGAAGCCTCCGTTATCCCAGGTTCCTTGGGTTTGTTGCCATCTGCGTCCTTGGCCTCTTTGCCAGACAA
GAACACCGCATTTGGTTTGTACGAACCATGCCACGGTTCTGCTCCAGATTTGCCAAAGAATAAGGTCAAC
CCTATCGCCACTATCTTGTCTGCTGCAATGATGTTGAAATTGTCATTGAACTTGCCTGAAGAAGGTAAGG
CCATTGAAGATGCAGTTAAAAAGGTTTTGGATGCAGGTATCAGAACTGGTGATTTAGGTGGTTCCAACAG
TACCACCGAAGTCGGTGATGCTGTCGCCGAAGAAGTTAAGAAAATCCTTGCTTAACCTGGAGGACCCTTC
TCTTTAGACTATTCTACTCTTATGCACGTAAAAAATTCTAGGAAATATGTATTAACTAGGAGTAAAATAA
CCGGCTAGTGGCATTCATATAGCCGTCTGTTTACATCTACATCACACATTTCGAGTGTATATCTCGCAAC
GTTGGCGTTAAATAGGCAGGAGTACTCGTATCGCATGTCGGTGCGACACGAAATTACAAAATGGAATATG
TTCATAGGGTAGACGAAACTATATACGCAATCTACATACATTTATCAAGAAGGAGAAAAAGGAGGATGTA
AAGGAATACAGGTAAGCAAATTGATACTAATGGCTCAACGTGATAAGGAAAAAGAATTGCACTTTAACAT
TAATATTGACAAGGAGGAGGGCACCACACAAAAAGTTAGGTGTAACAGAAAATCATGAAACTATGATTCC
TAATTTATATATTGGAGGATTTTCTCTAAAAAAAAAAAAATACAACAAATAAAAAACACTCAATGACCTG
ACCATTTGATGGAGTTTAAGTCAATACCTTCTTGAACCATTTCCCATAATGGTGAAAGTTCCCTCAAGAA
TTTTACTCTGTCAGAAACGGCCTTAACGACGTAGTCGACCTCCTCTTCAGTACTAAATCTACCAATACCA
AATCTGATGGAAGAATGGGCTAATGCATCATCCTTACCCAGCGCCGAGCGGCCGCTTATTTGCCGACTAC
CTTGGTGATCTCGCCTTTCACGTAGTGGACAAATTCTTCCAACTGATCTGCGCGCGAGGCCAAGCGATCT
TCTTCTTGTCCAAGATAAGCCTGTCTAGCTTCAAGTATGACGGGCTGATACTGGGCCGGCAGGCGCTCCA
TTGCCCAGTCGGCAGCGACATCCTTCGGCGCGATTTTGCCGGTTACTGCGCTGTACCAAATGCGGGACAA
CGTAAGCACTACATTTCGCTCATCGCCAGCCCAGTCGGGCGGCGAGTTCCATAGCGTTAAGGTTTCATTT
AGCGCCTCAAATAGATCCTGTTCAGGAACCGGATCAAAGAGTTCCTCCGCCGCTGGACCTACCAAGGCAA
CGCTATGTTCTCTTGCTTTTGTCAGCAAGATAGCCAGATCAATGTCGATCGTGGCTGGCTCGAAGATACC
CGCAAGAATGTCATTGCGCTGCCATTCTCCAAATTGCAGTTCGCGCTTAGCTGGATAACGCCACGGAATG
ATGTCGTCGTGCACAACAATGGTGACTTCTACAGCGCGGAGAATCTCGCTCTCTCCAGGGGAAGCCGAAG
TTTCCAAAAGGTCGTTGATCAAAGCTCGCCGCGTTGTTTCATCAAGCCTTACGGTCACCGTAACCAGCAA
ATCAATATCACTGTGTGGCTTCAGGCCGCCATCCACTGCGGAGCCGTACAAATGTACGGCCAGCAACGTC
GGTTCGAGATGGCGCTCGATGACGCCAACTACCTCTGATAGTTGAGTCGATACTTCGGCGATCACCGCTT
CCCTCATAATGTTTAACTTTGTTTTAGGGCGACTGCCCTGCTGCGTAACATCGTTGCTGCTCCATAACAT
CAAACATCGACCCACGGCGTAACGCGCTTGCTGCTTGGATGCCCGAGGCATAGACTGTACCCCAAAAAAA
CAGTCATAACAAGCCATGAAAACCGCCACTGCGCCGTTACCACCGCTGCGTTCGGTCAAGGTTCTGGACC
AGTTGCGTGAGCGCATACGCTACTTGCATTACAGCTTACGAACCGAACAGGCTTATGTCCACTGGGTTCG
TGCCTTCATCCGTTTCCACGGTGTGCGTCACCCGGCAACCTTGGGTAGCAGCGAAGTCGAGGCATTTCTG
TCCTGGCTGGTCATGACCAAAATCCCTTAACGTGAGTTTTCGTTCCACTGAGCGTCAGACCCCGTAGAAA
AGATCAAAGGATCTTCTTGAGATCCTTTTTTTCTGCGCGTAATCTGCTGCTTGCAAACAAAAAAACCACC
GCTACCAGCGGTGGTTTGTTTGCCGGATCAAGAGCTACCAACTCTTTTTCCGAAGGTAACTGGCTTCAGC
AGAGCGCAGATACCAAATACTGTTCTTCTAGTGTAGCCGTAGTTAGGCCACCACTTCAAGAACTCTGTAG
CACCGCCTACATACCTCGCTCTGCTAATCCTGTTACCAGTGGCTGCTGCCAGTGGCGATAAGTCGTGTCT
TACCGGGTTGGACTCAAGACGATAGTTACCGGATAAGGCGCAGCGGTCGGGCTGAACGGGGGGTTCGTGC
ACACAGCCCAGCTTGGAGCGAACGACCTACACCGAACTGAGATACCTACAGCGTGAGCTATGAGAAAGCG
CCACGCTTCCCGAAGGGAGAAAGGCGGACAGGTATCCGGTAAGCGGCAGGGTCGGAACAGGAGAGCGCAC
GAGGGAGCTTCCAGGGGGAAACGCCTGGTATCTTTATAGTCCTGTCGGGTTTCGCCACCTCTGACTTGAG
CGTCGATTTTTGTGATGCTCGTCAGGGGGGCGGAGCCTATGGAAAAACGCCAGCAACGCGGCCTTTTTAC
GGTTCCTGGCCTTTTGCTGGCCTTTTGCTCACATGTTCTTTCCTGCGTTATCCCCTGATTCTGTGGATAA
CCGTGCGGCCGC
